>Addgene plasmid #171791 | miR5 MmATP10B | addgene full sequence | sequence record 337047 | Addgene NGS Result
TTGTTAAAATTCGCGTTAAATTTTTGTTAAATCAGCTCATTTTTTAACCAATAGGCCGAAATCGGCAAAA
TCCCTTATAAATCAAAAGAATAGACCGAGATAGGGT
[37 nt withheld, positions 107-143]
AAAGAACGTGGACTCCAACGTCAAAGG
[49 nt withheld, positions 171-219]
T
[91 nt withheld, positions 221-311]
G
[124 nt withheld, positions 313-436]
CCCATTCGCCATTCAGGCTGCGCAACTGTTGGGAAGGGCGATCGGTGCGGGCCTCTTCGCTATTACGCCA
GCTGGCGAAAGGGGGATGTGCTGCAAGGCGATTAAGTTGGGTAACGCCAGGGTTTTCCCAGTCACGACGT
TGTAAAACGACGGCCAGTGAATTGTAATACGACTCACTATAGGGCGAATTGGAGCTCCACCGCGGTGGCG
GCCGCTCTAGAATTCCATTGCATACGTTGTATCCATATCATAATATGTACATTTATATTGGCTCATGTCC
AACATTACCGCCATGTTGACATTGATTATTGACTAGTTATTAATAGTAATCAATTACGGGGTCATTAGTT
CATAGCCCATATATGGAGTTCCGCGTTACATAACTTACGGTAAATGGCCCGCCTGGCTGACCGCCCAACG
ACCCCCGCCCATTGACGTCAATAATGACGTATGTTCCCATAGTAACGCCAATAGGGACTTTCCATTGACG
TCAATGGGTGGAGTATTTACGGTAAACTGCCCACTTGGCAGTACATCAAGTGTATCATATGCCAAGTACG
CCCCCTATTGACGTCAATGACGGTAAATGGCCCGCCTGGCATTATGCCCAGTACATGACCTTATGGGACT
TTCCTACTTGGCAGTACATCTACGTATTAGTCATCGCTATTACCATGGTGATGCGGTTTTGGCAGTACAT
CAATGGGCGTGGATAGCGGTTTGACTCACGGGGATTTCCAAGTCTCCACCCCATTGACGTCAATGGGAGT
TTGTTTTGGCACCAAAATCAACGGGACTTTCCAAAATGTCGTAACAACTCCGCCCCATTGACGCAAATGG
GCGGTAGGCGTGTACGGTGGGAGGTCTATATAAGCAGAGCTCGTTTAGTGAACCGCAGTCGCTCTGCGGA
GAGGCTGGCAGATTGAGCCCTGGGAGGTTCTCTCCAGCACTAGCAGGTAGAGCCTGGGTGTTCCCTGCTA
GACTCTCACCAGCACTTGGCCAGTGCTGGGCAGAGTGGCTCCACGCTTGCTTGCTTAAAGACCTCTTCAA
TAAAGCTGCCATTTTAGAAGTAAGCCAGTGTGTGTTCCCATCTCTCCTAGTCGCCGCCTGGTCAACTCGG
TACTCGGTAATAAGAAGACCCTGGTCTGTTAGGACCCTTTCTGCTTTGAGAAACCGAAGCAGGAAAATCC
CTAGCAGATTGGCGCCCGAACAGGGACTTGAAGGAGAGTGAGAGACTCCTGAGTACGGCTGAGTGAAGGC
AGTAAGGGCGGCAGGAACCAACCACGACGGAGTGCTCCTATAAAGGCGCGGGTCGGTACCAGACGGCGTG
AGGAGCGGGAGAGGAGGAGGCCTCCGGTTGCAGGTAAGTGCAACACAAAAAAGAAATAGCTGTCTTGTTA
TCCAGGAAGGGATAATAAGATAGAGTGGGAGATGGGCGCGAGAAACTCCGTCTTGTCAGGGAAGAAAGCA
GATGAATTGAAAAAATTATTAATCGCATGAATTTTAAAAGAAGGGGAGGAATAGGGGATATGACTCCAGC
AGAAAGATTAATTAACATGATCACTACAGAACAAGAAATACAATTTCAACAATCAAAAAACTCAAAATTT
AAAAATTTTCGGGTCTATTACAGAGCTCACGCGTGATTGGAGTTGGGAGATTATAAATTAGTAGAGATCA
CTCCGATTGGCTTGGCCCCCACAGATGTGAAGAGGTACACTACTGGTGGCACCTCAAGAAATAAAAGAGG
GGTCTTTGTGCTAGGGTTCTTGGGTTTTCTCGCAACGGCAGGTTCTGCAATGGGCGCGGCGTCGTTGACG
CTGACCGCTCAGTCCCGGACTTTATTGGCTGGGATAGTGCAGCAACAGCAACAGCTGTTGGACGTGGTCA
AGAGACAACAAGAATTGTTGCGACTGACCGTCTGGGGAACAAAGAACCTCCAGACTAGGGTCACTGCCAT
CGAGAAGTACTTAAAGGACCAGGCGCAGCTAAATGCTTGGGGATGTGCGTTTAGACAAGTCTGCCACACT
ACTGTACCATGGCCAAATGCAAGTCTAACACCAGACTGGAACAATGATACTTGGCAAGAGTGGGAGCGAA
AGGTTGACTTCTTGGAGGAAAATATAACAGCCCTCCTAGAAGAGGCACAAATTCAACAAGAGAAGAACAT
GTATGAATTACAAAAGTTGAATAGCTGGGATGTGTTTGGCAATTGGTTTGACCTTGCTTCTTGGATAAAG
TATATACAATATGGAATTTATGTAGTTGTAGGAGTAATACTGTTAAGAATAGTGATCTATATAGTACAAA
TGCTAGCTAAGTTAAGGCAGGGGTATAGGCCAGTGTTCTCTTCCCCACCCTCTTATTTCCAGTAGACTCA
TACCCAACAGGACCCGGCACTGCCAACCAGAGAAGGCAAAGAAGGACGGTGGAGAAGGCGGTGGATCTGC
TAGCACTAGTTATTAATCGTACGATTAACTGCAGCCCCGATAAAATAAAAGATTTTATTTAGTCTCCAGA
AAAAGGGGGGAATGAAAGACCCCACCTGTAGGTTTGGCAAGCTAGCTGCAGTAACGCCATTTTGCAAGGC
ATGGAAAAATACCAAACCAAGAATAGAGAAGTTCAGATCAAGGGCGGGTACATGAAAATAGCTAACGTTG
GGCCAAACAGGATATCTGCGGTGAGCAGTTTCGGCCCCGGCCCGGGGCCAAGAACAGATGGTCACCGCAG
TTTCGGCCCCGGCCCGAGGCCAAGAACAGATGGTCCCCAGATATGGCCCAACCCTCAGCAGTTTCTTAAG
ACCCATCAGATGTTTCCAGGCTCCCCCAAGGACCTGAAATGACCCTGCGCCTTATTTGAATTAACCAATC
AGCCTGCTTCTCGCTTCTGTTCGCGCGCTTCTGCTTCCCGAGCTCTATAAAAGAGCTCACAACCCCTCAC
TCGGCGCGCCAGTCCTCCGACAGACTGAGTCGCCCGGGGGACCGGGAGCAGATCTACCGGTATGGCCAAG
CCTTTGTCTCAAGAAGAATCCACCCTCATTGAAAGAGCAACGGCTACAATCAACAGCATCCCCATCTCTG
AAGACTACAGCGTCGCCAGCGCAGCTCTCTCTAGCGACGGCCGCATCTTCACTGGTGTCAATGTATATCA
TTTTACTGGGGGACCTTGTGCAGAACTCGTGGTGCTGGGCACTGCTGCTGCTGCGGCAGCTGGCAACCTG
ACTTGTATCGTCGCGATCGGAAATGAGAACAGGGGCATCTTGAGCCCCTGCGGACGGTGCCGACAGGTGC
TTCTCGATCTGCATCCTGGGATCAAAGCCATAGTGAAGGACAGTGATGGACAGCCGACGGCAGTTGGGAT
TCGTGAATTGCTGCCCTCTGGTTATGTGTGGGAGGGCTAACTCGAGATCCAAGAAGGTATATTGCTGTTG
ACAGTGAGCGACCTGGTGATTCTGAACTGGATTAGTGAAGCCACAGATGTAATCCAGTTCAGAATCACCA
GGATGCCTACTGCCTCGGACTTCAAGGGCTACGATGTCGACTTGGATCCATCGATGGATCTAATTCCCGA
TAATCAACCTCTGGATTACAAAATTTGTGAAAGATTGACTGGTATTCTTAACTATGTTGCTCCTTTTACG
CTATGTGGATACGCTGCTTTAATGCCTTTGTATCATGCTATTGCTTCCCGTATGGCTTTCATTTTCTCCT
CCTTGTATAAATCCTGGTTGCTGTCTCTTTATGAGGAGTTGTGGCCCGTTGTCAGGCAACGTGGCGTGGT
GTGCACTGTGTTTGCTGACGCAACCCCCACTGGTTGGGGCATTGCCACCACCTGTCAGCTCCTTTCCGGG
ACTTTCGCTTTCCCCCTCCCTATTGCCACGGCGGAACTCATCGCCGCCTGCCTTGCCCGCTGCTGGACAG
GGGCTCGGCTGTTGGGCACTGACAATTCCGTGGTGTTGTCGGGGAAGCTGACGTCCTTTCCATGGCTGCT
CGCCTGTGTTGCCACCTGGATTCTGCGCGGGACGTCCTTCTGCTACGTCCCTTCGGCCCTCAATCCAGCG
GACCTTCCTTCCCGCGGCCTGCTGCCGGCTCTGCGGCCTCTTCCGCGTCTTCGCCTTCGCCCTCAGACGA
GTCGGATCTCCCTTTGGGCCGCCTCCCCGCATCGTCGAGTTTTATAAAAGAAAAGGGGGGACTGGAAGGG
ATTTATTACAGTGCAAGAAGACATAGAATCTTAGACATGTACTTAGAAAAGGAAGAAGGCATCATACCAG
ATTGGCAGGATTACACCTCAGGACCAGGAATTAGATACCCAAAGACATTTGGCTGGCTATGGAAATTAGT
CCCTGTAAATGTATCAGATGAGGCACAGGAGGATGAGAGGCATTATTTAATGCAGCCAGCTCAAACTTCC
AAGTGGGATGACCCTTGGGGAGAGGTTCTAGCGTGGAAGTTTGATCCAACTCTAGCCTACACTTATGAGG
CATATGCTAGATACCCAGAAGAGTTGGAAGCAAGTCAGGCCTGTCAGAACTGCATTTCGCTCTGTATTCA
GTCGCTCTGCGGAGAGGCTGGCAGATTGAGCCCTGGGAGGTTCTCTCCAGCACTAGCAGGTAGAGCCTGG
GTGTTCCCTGCTAGACTCTCACCAGCACTTGGCCAGTGCTGGGCAGAGTGGCTCCACGCTTGCTTGCTTA
AAGACCTCTTCAATAAAGCTGCCATTTTAGAAGTAAGCCAGTGTGTGTTCCCATCTCTCCTAGTCGCCGC
CTGGTCAACTCGGTACTCGGTAATAAGAAGACCCTGGTCTGTTAGGACCCTTTCTGCTTTGAGAAACCGA
AGCAGGAAAATCCCTAGCATGGTACCAGCTTTTGTTCCCTTTAGTGAGGGTTAATTTCGAGCTTGGCGTA
ATCATGGTCATAGCTGTTTCCTGTGTGAAATTGTTATCCGCTCACAATTCCACACAACATACGAGCCGGA
AGCATAAAGTGTAAAGCCTGGGGTGCCTAATGAGTGAGCTAACTCACATTAATTGCGTTGCGCTCACTGC
CCGCTTTCCAGTCGGGAAACCTGTCGTGCCAGCTGCATTAATGAATCGGCCAACGCGCGGGGAGAGGCGG
TTTGCGTATTGGGCGCTCTTCCGCTTCCTCGCTCACTGACTCGCTGCGCTCGGTCGTTCGGCTGCGGCGA
GCGGTATCAGCTCACTCAAAGGCGGTAATACGGTTATCCACAGAATCAGGGGATAACGCAGGAAAGAACA
TGTGAGCAAAAGGCCAGCAAAAGGCCAGGAACCGTAAAAAGGCCGCGTTGCTGGCGTTTTTCCATAGGCT
CCGCCCCCCTGACGAGCATCACAAAAATCGACGCTCAAGTCAGAGGTGGCGAAACCCGACAGGACTATAA
AGATACCAGGCGTTTCCCCCTGGAAGCTCCCTCGTGCGCTCTCCTGTTCCGACCCTGCCGCTTACCGGAT
ACCTGTCCGCCTTTCTCCCTTCGGGAAGCGTGGCGCTTTCTCATAGCTCACGCTGTAGGTATCTCAGTTC
GGTGTAGGTCGTTCGCTCCAAGCTGGGCTGTGTGCACGAACCCCCCGTTCAGCCCGACCGCTGCGCCTTA
TCCGGTAACTATCGTCTTGAGTCCAACCCGGTAAGACACGACTTATCGCCACTGGCAGCAGCCACTGGTA
ACAGGATTAGCAGAGCGAGGTATGTAGGCGGTGCTACAGAGTTCTTGAAGTGGTGGCCTAACTACGGCTA
CACTAGAAGAACAGTATTTGGTATCTGCGCTCTGCTGAAGCCAGTTACCTTCGGAAAAAGAGTTGGTAGC
TCTTGATCCGGCAAACAAACCACCGCTGGTAGCGGTGGTTTTTTTGTTTGCAAGCAGCAGATTACGCGCA
GAAAAAAAGGATCTCAAGAAGATCCTTTGATCTTTTCTACGGGGTCTGACGCTCAGTGGAACGAAAACTC
ACGTTAAGGGATTTTGGTCATGAGATTATCAAAAAGGATCTTCACCTAGATCCTTTTAAATTAAAAATGA
AGTTTTAAATCAATCTAAAGTATATATGAGTAAACTTGGTCTGACAGTTACCAATGCTTAATCAGTGAGG
CACCTATCTCAGCGATCTGTCTATTTCGTTCATCCATAGTTGCCTGACTCCCCGTCGTGTAGATAACTAC
GATACGGGAGGGCTTACCATCTGGCCCCAGTGCTGCAATGATACCGCGAGACCCACGCTCACCGGCTCCA
GATTTATCAGCAATAAACCAGCCAGCCGGAAGGGCCGAGCGCAGAAGTGGTCCTGCAACTTTATCCGCCT
CCATCCAGTCTATTAATTGTTGCCGGGAAGCTAGAGTAAGTAGTTCGCCAGTTAATAGTTTGCGCAACGT
TGTTGCCATTGCTACAGGCATCGTGGTGTCACGCTCGTCGTTTGGTATGGCTTCATTCAGCTCCGGTTCC
CAACGATCAAGGCGAGTTACATGATCCCCCATGTTGTGCAAAAAAGCGGTTAGCTCCTTCGGTCCTCCGA
TCGTTGTCAGAAGTAAGTTGGCCGCAGTGTTATCACTCATGGTTATGGCAGCACTGCATAATTCTCTTAC
TGTCATGCCATCCGTAAGATGCTTTTCTGTGACTGGTGAGTACTCAACCAAGTCATTCTGAGAATAGTGT
ATGCGGCGACCGAGTTGCTCTTGCCCGGCGTCAATACGGGATAATACCGCGCCACATAGCAGAACTTTAA
AAGTGCTCATCATTGGAAAACGTTCTTCGGGGCGAAAACTCTCAAGGATCTTACCGCTGTTGAGATCCAG
TTCGATGTAACCCACTCGTGCACCCAACTGATCTTCAGCATCTTTTACTTTCACCAGCGTTTCTGGGTGA
GCAAAAACAGGAAGGCAAAATGCCGCAAAAAAGGGAATAAGGGCGACACGGAAATGTTGAATACTCATAC
TCTTCCTTTTTCAATATTATTGAAGCATTTATCAGGGTTATTGTCTCATGAGCGGATACATATTTGAATG
TATTTAGAAAAATAAACAAATAGGGGTTCCGCGCACATTTCCCCGAAAAGTGCCACCTAAATTGTAAGCG
TTAATATT
Features (pLannotate 1.2.2; 22 found; start..end, strand, type, name):
      8..436     -  rep_origin     f1 ori (sequence partly withheld): f1 bacteriophage origin of replication; arrow indicates direction of (+) strand synthesis
    441..598     -  CDS            lacZα (fragment): LacZα fragment of β-galactosidase; lacZ fragment
    601..619     +  promoter       T7 promoter: promoter for bacteriophage T7 RNA polymerase
    628..658     +  misc_feature   MCS (fragment): pBluescript multiple cloning site
    734..1113    +  enhancer       CMV enhancer: human cytomegalovirus immediate early enhancer
   1114..1317    +  promoter       CMV promoter: human cytomegalovirus (CMV) immediate early promoter
   1891..2070    +  CDS            gag-pol (fragment): POL_SIVMK - Experimental evidence at protein level: Swiss-Prot protein existence level 1. Integrase catalyzes viral DNA integration into the host chromosome, by performing a series of DNA cutting and joining reactions. This enzyme activity takes place after virion entry into a cell and reverse transcription of the RNA genome in dsDNA. The first step in the integration process is 3' processing. This step requires a complex comprising the viral genome, matrix protein, Vpr and integrase. This complex is called the pre-integration complex (PIC). The integrase protein removes 2 nucleotides from eac
   2083..2862    +  CDS            env (fragment): ENV_SIVM2 - Experimental evidence at protein level: Swiss-Prot protein existence level 1. The gp120-gp41 heterodimer allows rapid transcytosis of the virus through CD4 negative cells such as simple epithelial monolayers of the intestinal, rectal and endocervical epithelial barriers. Both gp120 and gp41 specifically recognize glycosphingolipids galactosyl- ceramide (GalCer) or 3' sulfo-galactosyl-ceramide (GalS) present in the lipid rafts structures of epithelial cells. Binding to these alternative receptors allows the rapid transcytosis of the virus through the epithelial cells. This transcyto
   3007..3414    +  promoter       SFFV promoter: spleen focus-forming virus long terminal repeat (LTR) promoter
   3438..3836    +  CDS            BSD: blasticidin S deaminase; Aspergillus terreus BSD; confers resistance to blasticidin
   3847..3873    +  ncRNA          5' miR-30a (fragment): sequence upstream of the 71-nt precursor of the human miR-30a microRNA (Zeng et al., 2002) miRNA
   3943..3964    +  ncRNA          3' miR-30a (fragment): sequence downstream of the 71-nt precursor of the human miR-30a microRNA (Zeng et al., 2002) miRNA
   4008..4596    +  misc_feature   WPRE: woodchuck hepatitis virus posttranscriptional regulatory element
   4601..4939    +  CDS            nef (fragment): NEF_SIVMA - Experimental evidence at protein level: Swiss-Prot protein existence level 1. Interferes with TCR signaling from the cell membrane. Interacts with CD247/TCRZ (TCR zeta chain) and exert potent down- regulation of cell surface TCR/CD3 complexes (By similarity). From Simian immunodeficiency virus (isolate 1A11) (SIV-mac) (Simian immunodeficiency virus rhesus monkey).
   5304..5322    -  promoter       T3 promoter: promoter for bacteriophage T3 RNA polymerase
   5367..5383    -  protein_bind   lac operator: The lac repressor binds to the lac operator to inhibit transcription in E. coli. This inhibition can be relieved by adding lactose or isopropyl-β-D-thiogalactopyranoside (IPTG). lac repressor encoded by lacI
   5391..5421    -  promoter       lac promoter: promoter for the E. coli lac operon
   5436..5457    -  protein_bind   CAP binding site: CAP binding activates transcription in the presence of cAMP. E. coli catabolite activator protein
   5470..5562    -  CDS            lacI (fragment): lac repressor; lacI; The lac repressor binds to the lac operator to inhibit transcription in E. coli. This inhibition can be relieved by adding lactose or isopropyl-β-D-thiogalactopyranoside (IPTG).
   5745..6333    -  rep_origin     ori: high-copy-number ColE1/pMB1/pBR322/pUC origin of replication
   6504..7364    -  CDS            AmpR: β-lactamase; bla; confers resistance to ampicillin, carbenicillin, and related antibiotics
   7365..7469    -  promoter       AmpR promoter: bla
