[The description below was written by a language model from this plasmid's Addgene catalogue record and pLannotate feature annotations shown in this document.]
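Description:
miR5 MmATP10B is a lentiviral transfer plasmid built on a simian immunodeficiency virus (SIV) vector backbone and used to produce lentiviral particles that knock down mouse Atp10b. The plasmid skeleton is pBluescript-like: it carries a high-copy ColE1/pUC origin, an f1 origin, remnants of the lacZα/lac promoter region with flanking T7 and T3 promoters, and a β-lactamase gene for ampicillin selection in E. coli. The total size is 7,514 bp, of which the knockdown insert accounts for only about 70 bp.

The vector genome begins with a CMV enhancer/promoter positioned upstream of the viral sequences, which presumably drives transcription of the packageable vector RNA in producer cells. The annotation does not explicitly label LTRs or a packaging signal. Retained SIV fragments matching gag-pol, env and nef are annotated; in vectors of this type, such pieces usually supply cis-acting elements rather than functional proteins, though the record does not name them.

The internal expression cassette uses the spleen focus-forming virus (SFFV) LTR promoter to transcribe a single RNA that encodes blasticidin S deaminase, followed by a miR-30a-based artificial microRNA scaffold. The Atp10b-targeting hairpin was cloned between the 5′ and 3′ miR-30a flanks via Esp3I sites that were destroyed in the process. A WPRE downstream enhances transcript stability and expression. Because the selection marker and the miRNA share one Pol II transcript, blasticidin-resistant transduced cells should also express the knockdown hairpin. The construct was deposited in connection with work on ATP10B, lysosomal glucosylceramide export and Parkinson's disease risk, where it serves for stable depletion of the mouse gene in transduced cells.
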