Addgene plasmid #171791: miR5 MmATP10B
Purpose: transfer plasmid for lentiviral vector production with miR for Mm ATP10B
Depositing lab: Veerle Baekelandt. Depositing organization: Katholieke Universiteit Leuven. Publication: Mutated ATP10B increases Parkinson's disease risk by compromising lysosomal glucosylceramide export. Martin S, Smolders S, Van den Haute C, Heeman B, van Veen S, Crosiers D, Beletchi I, Verstraeten A, Gossye H, Gelders G, Pals P, Hamouda NN, Engelborghs S, Martin JJ, Eggermont J, De Deyn PP, Cras P, Baekelandt V, Vangheluwe P, Van Broeckhoven C. Acta Neuropathol. 2020 Jun;139(6):1001-1024. doi: 10.1007/s00401-020-02145-7. Epub 2020 Mar 14. PubMed 32172343.
Backbone
  Vector backbone: SIV tranfserplasmide
  Backbone manufacturer: Didier Nègre
  Backbone size w/o insert (bp): 7445
  Total vector size (bp): 7514
  Vector type: Lentiviral
  Selectable markers: Blasticidin
Growth in bacteria
  Bacterial resistance: Ampicillin, 100 μg/mL
  Growth temperature: 37°C
  Growth strain: NEB Stable
  Copy number: Unknown
Gene/Insert
  Gene/Insert name: ATP10B
  gRNA/shRNA sequence: cctggtgattctgaactggat
  Species: M. musculus (mouse)
  Entrez Gene: Atp10b (a.k.a. 5930426O13Rik, 9030605H24Rik)
  Promoter: SFFV
  Cloning method: Restriction Enzyme; 5′ cloning site Esp3I (destroyed during cloning); 3′ cloning site Esp3I (destroyed during cloning)
  Sequencing primers: 5′ TCATTTTACTGGGGGACCTTGTGCA; 3′ caacgggccacaactcctc
Terms and licenses: Academic/Nonprofit Terms; Industry Terms: Not Available to Industry
How to cite: miR5 MmATP10B was a gift from Veerle Baekelandt (Addgene plasmid # 171791 ; http://n2t.net/addgene:171791 ; RRID:Addgene_171791)
